>Addgene plasmid #128118 | Cas-Acr (D14A/G38A) | depositor full sequence | sequence record 245462 | Cas-Acr (D14A/G38A) sequence 10047 bps
GACGGATCGGGAGATCTCCCGATCCCCTATGGTGCACTCTCAGTACAATCTGCTCTGATGCCGCATAGTT
AAGCCAGTATCTGCTCCCTGCTTGTGTGTTGGAGGTCGCTGAGTAGTGCGCGAGCAAAATTTAAGCTACA
ACAAGGCAAGGCTTGACCGACAATTGCATGAAGAATCTGCTTAGGGTTAGGCGTTTTGCGCTGCTTCGCG
ATGTACGGGCCAGATATACGCGTTGACATTGATTATTGACTAGTTATTAATAGTAATCAATTACGGGGTC
ATTAGTTCATAGCCCATATATGGAGTTCCGCGTTACATAACTTACGGTAAATGGCCCGCCTGGCTGACCG
CCCAACGACCCCCGCCCATTGACGTCAATAATGACGTATGTTCCCATAGTAACGCCAATAGGGACTTTCC
ATTGACGTCAATGGGTGGAGTATTTACGGTAAACTGCCCACTTGGCAGTACATCAAGTGTATCATATGCC
AAGTACGCCCCCTATTGACGTCAATGACGGTAAATGGCCCGCCTGGCATTATGCCCAGTACATGACCTTA
TGGGACTTTCCTACTTGGCAGTACATCTACGTATTAGTCATCGCTATTACCATGGTGATGCGGTTTTGGC
AGTACATCAATGGGCGTGGATAGCGGTTTGACTCACGGGGATTTCCAAGTCTCCACCCCATTGACGTCAA
TGGGAGTTTGTTTTGGCACCAAAATCAACGGGACTTTCCAAAATGTCGTAACAACTCCGCCCCATTGACG
CAAATGGGCGGTAGGCGTGTACGGTGGGAGGTCTATATAAGCAGAGCTCTCTGGCTAACTAGAGAACCCA
CTGCTTACTGGCTTATCGAAATTAATACGACTCACTATAGGGAGACCCAAGCTGGCTAGCGTTTAAACGG
GCCCTCTAGACTCGAGCGGTGCCACCATGGACTATAAGGACCACGACGGAGACTACAAGGATCATGATAT
TGATTACAAAGACGATGACGATAAGATGGCCCCAAAGAAGAAGCGGAAGGTCGGTATCCACGGAGTCCCA
GCAGCCGACAAGAAGTACAGCATCGGCCTGGACATCGGCACCAACTCTGTGGGCTGGGCCGTGATCACCG
ACGAGTACAAGGTGCCCAGCAAGAAATTCAAGGTGCTGGGCAACACCGACCGGCACAGCATCAAGAAGAA
CCTGATCGGAGCCCTGCTGTTCGACAGCGGCGAAACAGCCGAGGCCACCCGGCTGAAGAGAACCGCCAGA
AGAAGATACACCAGACGGAAGAACCGGATCTGCTATCTGCAAGAGATCTTCAGCAACGAGATGGCCAAGG
TGGACGACAGCTTCTTCCACAGACTGGAAGAGTCCTTCCTGGTGGAAGAGGATAAGAAGCACGAGCGGCA
CCCCATCTTCGGCAACATCGTGGACGAGGTGGCCTACCACGAGAAGTACCCCACCATCTACCACCTGAGA
AAGAAACTGGTGGACAGCACCGACAAGGCCGACCTGCGGCTGATCTATCTGGCCCTGGCCCACATGATCA
AGTTCCGGGGCCACTTCCTGATCGAGGGCGACCTGAACCCCGACAACAGCGACGTGGACAAGCTGTTCAT
CCAGCTGGTGCAGACCTACAACCAGCTGTTCGAGGAAAACCCCATCAACGCCAGCGGCGTGGACGCCAAG
GCCATCCTGTCTGCCAGACTGAGCAAGAGCAGACGGCTGGAAAATCTGATCGCCCAGCTGCCCGGCGAGA
AGAAGAATGGCCTGTTCGGAAACCTGATTGCCCTGAGCCTGGGCCTGACCCCCAACTTCAAGAGCAACTT
CGACCTGGCCGAGGATGCCAAACTGCAGCTGAGCAAGGACACCTACGACGACGACCTGGACAACCTGCTG
GCCCAGATCGGCGACCAGTACGCCGACCTGTTTCTGGCCGCCAAGAACCTGTCCGACGCCATCCTGCTGA
GCGACATCCTGAGAGTGAACACCGAGATCACCAAGGCCCCCCTGAGCGCCTCTATGATCAAGAGATACGA
CGAGCACCACCAGGACCTGACCCTGCTGAAAGCTCTCGTGCGGCAGCAGCTGCCTGAGAAGTACAAAGAG
ATTTTCTTCGACCAGAGCAAGAACGGCTACGCCGGCTACATTGACGGCGGAGCCAGCCAGGAAGAGTTCT
ACAAGTTCATCAAGCCCATCCTGGAAAAGATGGACGGCACCGAGGAACTGCTCGTGAAGCTGAACAGAGA
GGACCTGCTGCGGAAGCAGCGGACCTTCGACAACGGCAGCATCCCCCACCAGATCCACCTGGGAGAGCTG
CACGCCATTCTGCGGCGGCAGGAAGATTTTTACCCATTCCTGAAGGACAACCGGGAAAAGATCGAGAAGA
TCCTGACCTTCCGCATCCCCTACTACGTGGGCCCTCTGGCCAGGGGAAACAGCAGATTCGCCTGGATGAC
CAGAAAGAGCGAGGAAACCATCACCCCCTGGAACTTCGAGGAAGTGGTGGACAAGGGCGCTTCCGCCCAG
AGCTTCATCGAGCGGATGACCAACTTCGATAAGAACCTGCCCAACGAGAAGGTGCTGCCCAAGCACAGCC
TGCTGTACGAGTACTTCACCGTGTATAACGAGCTGACCAAAGTGAAATACGTGACCGAGGGAATGAGAAA
GCCCGCCTTCCTGAGCGGCGAGCAGAAAAAGGCCATCGTGGACCTGCTGTTCAAGACCAACCGGAAAGTG
ACCGTGAAGCAGCTGAAAGAGGACTACTTCAAGAAAATCGAGTGCTTCGACTCCGTGGAAATCTCCGGCG
TGGAAGATCGGTTCAACGCCTCCCTGGGCACATACCACGATCTGCTGAAAATTATCAAGGACAAGGACTT
CCTGGACAATGAGGAAAACGAGGACATTCTGGAAGATATCGTGCTGACCCTGACACTGTTTGAGGACAGA
GAGATGATCGAGGAACGGCTGAAAACCTATGCCCACCTGTTCGACGACAAAGTGATGAAGCAGCTGAAGC
GGCGGAGATACACCGGCTGGGGCAGGCTGAGCCGGAAGCTGATCAACGGCATCCGGGACAAGCAGTCCGG
CAAGACAATCCTGGATTTCCTGAAGTCCGACGGCTTCGCCAACAGAAACTTCATGCAGCTGATCCACGAC
GACAGCCTGACCTTTAAAGAGGACATCCAGAAAGCCCAGGTGTCCGGCCAGGGCGATAGCCTGCACGAGC
ACATTGCCAATCTGGCCGGCAGCCCCGCCATTAAGAAGGGCATCCTGCAGACAGTGAAGGTGGTGGACGA
GCTCGTGAAAGTGATGGGCCGGCACAAGCCCGAGAACATCGTGATCGAAATGGCCAGAGAGAACCAGACC
ACCCAGAAGGGACAGAAGAACAGCCGCGAGAGAATGAAGCGGATCGAAGAGGGCATCAAAGAGCTGGGCA
GCCAGATCCTGAAAGAACACCCCGTGGAAAACACCCAGCTGCAGAACGAGAAGCTGTACCTGTACTACCT
GCAGAATGGGCGGGATATGTACGTGGACCAGGAACTGGACATCAACCGGCTGTCCGACTACGATGTGGAC
CATATCGTGCCTCAGAGCTTTCTGAAGGACGACTCCATCGACAACAAGGTGCTGACCAGAAGCGACAAGA
ACCGGGGCAAGAGCGACAACGTGCCCTCCGAAGAGGTCGTGAAGAAGATGAAGAACTACTGGCGGCAGCT
GCTGAACGCCAAGCTGATTACCCAGAGAAAGTTCGACAATCTGACCAAGGCCGAGAGAGGCGGCCTGAGC
GAACTGGATAAGGCCGGCTTCATCAAGAGACAGCTGGTGGAAACCCGGCAGATCACAAAGCACGTGGCAC
AGATCCTGGACTCCCGGATGAACACTAAGTACGACGAGAATGACAAGCTGATCCGGGAAGTGAAAGTGAT
CACCCTGAAGTCCAAGCTGGTGTCCGATTTCCGGAAGGATTTCCAGTTTTACAAAGTGCGCGAGATCAAC
AACTACCACCACGCCCACGACGCCTACCTGAACGCCGTCGTGGGAACCGCCCTGATCAAAAAGTACCCTA
AGCTGGAAAGCGAGTTCGTGTACGGCGACTACAAGGTGTACGACGTGCGGAAGATGATCGCCAAGAGCGA
GCAGGAAATCGGCAAGGCTACCGCCAAGTACTTCTTCTACAGCAACATCATGAACTTTTTCAAGACCGAG
ATTACCCTGGCCAACGGCGAGATCCGGAAGCGGCCTCTGATCGAGACAAACGGCGAAACCGGGGAGATCG
TGTGGGATAAGGGCCGGGATTTTGCCACCGTGCGGAAAGTGCTGAGCATGCCCCAAGTGAATATCGTGAA
AAAGACCGAGGTGCAGACAGGCGGCTTCAGCAAAGAGTCTATCCTGCCCAAGAGGAACAGCGATAAGCTG
ATCGCCAGAAAGAAGGACTGGGACCCTAAGAAGTACGGCGGCTTCGACAGCCCCACCGTGGCCTATTCTG
TGCTGGTGGTGGCCAAAGTGGAAAAGGGCAAGTCCAAGAAACTGAAGAGTGTGAAAGAGCTGCTGGGGAT
CACCATCATGGAAAGAAGCAGCTTCGAGAAGAATCCCATCGACTTTCTGGAAGCCAAGGGCTACAAAGAA
GTGAAAAAGGACCTGATCATCAAGCTGCCTAAGTACTCCCTGTTCGAGCTGGAAAACGGCCGGAAGAGAA
TGCTGGCCTCTGCCGGCGAACTGCAGAAGGGAAACGAACTGGCCCTGCCCTCCAAATATGTGAACTTCCT
GTACCTGGCCAGCCACTATGAGAAGCTGAAGGGCTCCCCCGAGGATAATGAGCAGAAACAGCTGTTTGTG
GAACAGCACAAGCACTACCTGGACGAGATCATCGAGCAGATCAGCGAGTTCTCCAAGAGAGTGATCCTGG
CCGACGCTAATCTGGACAAAGTGCTGTCCGCCTACAACAAGCACCGGGATAAGCCCATCAGAGAGCAGGC
CGAGAATATCATCCACCTGTTTACCCTGACCAATCTGGGAGCCCCTGCCGCCTTCAAGTACTTTGACACC
ACCATCGACCGGAAGAGGTACACCAGCACCAAAGAGGTGCTGGACGCCACCCTGATCCACCAGAGCATCA
CCGGCCTGTACGAGACACGGATCGACCTGTCTCAGCTGGGAGGCGACAAAAGGCCGGCGGCCACGAAAAA
GGCCGGCCAGGCAAAAAAGAAAAAGGAATTCGGGGGATCAGGGGGAGGGTCTGGTGGTGGATCTGGTGGA
GGATCTGGTGGGGGTTCAGGGGGCGGTTCCGGAGGAGGCTCAGGAGGCGGCTCCGGCGGTGGCTCAGGAG
GTGGATCCGGTATGAACATTAACGACCTGATTCGGGAAATAAAGAACAAGGCCTACACGGTCAAGCTGTC
AGGCACCGACTCCAACTCTATAACACAGCTCATTATAAGGGTTAATAATGATGCCAACGAATATGTCATC
TCTGAATCCGAGAATGAATCAATCGTGGAGAAATTCATCAGTGCATTTAAAAACGGCTGGAACCAGGAGT
ACGAAGATGAGGAAGAGTTCTACAATGATATGCAAACTATCACACTGAAATCTGAGCTGAACTAGCTGAA
GTTCATCTGCACCAAAGCTTAAGTTTAAACCGCTGATCAGCCTCGACTGTGCCTTCTAGTTGCCAGCCAT
CTGTTGTTTGCCCCTCCCCCGTGCCTTCCTTGACCCTGGAAGGTGCCACTCCCACTGTCCTTTCCTAATA
AAATGAGGAAATTGCATCGCATTGTCTGAGTAGGTGTCATTCTATTCTGGGGGGTGGGGTGGGGCAGGAC
AGCAAGGGGGAGGATTGGGAAGACAATAGCAGGCATGCTGGGGATGCGGTGGGCTCTATGGCTTCTGAGG
CGGAAAGAACCAGCTGGGGCTCTAGGGGGTATCCCC
[124 nt withheld, positions 5917-6040]
C
[91 nt withheld, positions 6042-6132]
A
[49 nt withheld, positions 6134-6182]
CCTTTGACGTTGGAGTCCACGTTCTTT
[37 nt withheld, positions 6210-6246]
ACCCTATCTCGGTCTATTCTTTTGATTTATAAGGGATTTTGCCGATTTCGGCCTATTGGTTAAAAAATGA
GCTGATTTAACAAAAATTTAACGCGAATTAATTCTGTGGAATGTGTGTCAGTTAGGGTGTGGAAAGTCCC
CAGGCTCCCCAGCAGGCAGAAGTATGCAAAGCATGCATCTCAATTAGTCAGCAACCAGGTGTGGAAAGTC
CCCAGGCTCCCCAGCAGGCAGAAGTATGCAAAGCATGCATCTCAATTAGTCAGCAACCATAGTCCCGCCC
CTAACTCCGCCCATCCCGCCCCTAACTCCGCCCAGTTCCGCCCATTCTCCGCCCCATGGCTGACTAATTT
TTTTTATTTATGCAGAGGCCGAGGCCGCCTCTGCCTCTGAGCTATTCCAGAAGTAGTGAGGAGGCTTTTT
TGGAGGCCTAGGCTTTTGCAAAAAGCTCCCGGGAGCTTGTATATCCATTTTCGGATCTGATCAAGAGACA
GGATGAGGATCGTTTCGCATGATTGAACAAGATGGATTGCACGCAGGTTCTCCGGCCGCTTGGGTGGAGA
GGCTATTCGGCTATGACTGGGCACAACAGACAATCGGCTGCTCTGATGCCGCCGTGTTCCGGCTGTCAGC
GCAGGGGCGCCCGGTTCTTTTTGTCAAGACCGACCTGTCCGGTGCCCTGAATGAACTGCAGGACGAGGCA
GCGCGGCTATCGTGGCTGGCCACGACGGGCGTTCCTTGCGCAGCTGTGCTCGACGTTGTCACTGAAGCGG
GAAGGGACTGGCTGCTATTGGGCGAAGTGCCGGGGCAGGATCTCCTGTCATCTCACCTTGCTCCTGCCGA
GAAAGTATCCATCATGGCTGATGCAATGCGGCGGCTGCATACGCTTGATCCGGCTACCTGCCCATTCGAC
CACCAAGCGAAACATCGCATCGAGCGAGCACGTACTCGGATGGAAGCCGGTCTTGTCGATCAGGATGATC
TGGACGAAGAGCATCAGGGGCTCGCGCCAGCCGAACTGTTCGCCAGGCTCAAGGCGCGCATGCCCGACGG
CGAGGATCTCGTCGTGACCCATGGCGATGCCTGCTTGCCGAATATCATGGTGGAAAATGGCCGCTTTTCT
GGATTCATCGACTGTGGCCGGCTGGGTGTGGCGGACCGCTATCAGGACATAGCGTTGGCTACCCGTGATA
TTGCTGAAGAGCTTGGCGGCGAATGGGCTGACCGCTTCCTCGTGCTTTACGGTATCGCCGCTCCCGATTC
GCAGCGCATCGCCTTCTATCGCCTTCTTGACGAGTTCTTCTGAGCGGGACTCTGGGGTTCGAAATGACCG
ACCAAGCGACGCCCAACCTGCCATCACGAGATTTCGATTCCACCGCCGCCTTCTATGAAAGGTTGGGCTT
CGGAATCGTTTTCCGGGACGCCGGCTGGATGATCCTCCAGCGCGGGGATCTCATGCTGGAGTTCTTCGCC
CACCCCAACTTGTTTATTGCAGCTTATAATGGTTACAAATAAAGCAATAGCATCACAAATTTCACAAATA
AAGCATTTTTTTCACTGCATTCTAGTTGTGGTTTGTCCAAACTCATCAATGTATCTTATCATGTCTGTAT
ACCGTCGACCTCTAGCTAGAGCTTGGCGTAATCATGGTCATAGCTGTTTCCTGTGTGAAATTGTTATCCG
CTCACAATTCCACACAACATACGAGCCGGAAGCATAAAGTGTAAAGCCTGGGGTGCCTAATGAGTGAGCT
AACTCACATTAATTGCGTTGCGCTCACTGCCCGCTTTCCAGTCGGGAAACCTGTCGTGCCAGCTGCATTA
ATGAATCGGCCAACGCGCGGGGAGAGGCGGTTTGCGTATTGGGCGCTCTTCCGCTTCCTCGCTCACTGAC
TCGCTGCGCTCGGTCGTTCGGCTGCGGCGAGCGGTATCAGCTCACTCAAAGGCGGTAATACGGTTATCCA
CAGAATCAGGGGATAACGCAGGAAAGAACATGTGAGCAAAAGGCCAGCAAAAGGCCAGGAACCGTAAAAA
GGCCGCGTTGCTGGCGTTTTTCCATAGGCTCCGCCCCCCTGACGAGCATCACAAAAATCGACGCTCAAGT
CAGAGGTGGCGAAACCCGACAGGACTATAAAGATACCAGGCGTTTCCCCCTGGAAGCTCCCTCGTGCGCT
CTCCTGTTCCGACCCTGCCGCTTACCGGATACCTGTCCGCCTTTCTCCCTTCGGGAAGCGTGGCGCTTTC
TCATAGCTCACGCTGTAGGTATCTCAGTTCGGTGTAGGTCGTTCGCTCCAAGCTGGGCTGTGTGCACGAA
CCCCCCGTTCAGCCCGACCGCTGCGCCTTATCCGGTAACTATCGTCTTGAGTCCAACCCGGTAAGACACG
ACTTATCGCCACTGGCAGCAGCCACTGGTAACAGGATTAGCAGAGCGAGGTATGTAGGCGGTGCTACAGA
GTTCTTGAAGTGGTGGCCTAACTACGGCTACACTAGAAGAACAGTATTTGGTATCTGCGCTCTGCTGAAG
CCAGTTACCTTCGGAAAAAGAGTTGGTAGCTCTTGATCCGGCAAACAAACCACCGCTGGTAGCGGTTTTT
TTGTTTGCAAGCAGCAGATTACGCGCAGAAAAAAAGGATCTCAAGAAGATCCTTTGATCTTTTCTACGGG
GTCTGACGCTCAGTGGAACGAAAACTCACGTTAAGGGATTTTGGTCATGAGATTATCAAAAAGGATCTTC
ACCTAGATCCTTTTAAATTAAAAATGAAGTTTTAAATCAATCTAAAGTATATATGAGTAAACTTGGTCTG
ACAGTTACCAATGCTTAATCAGTGAGGCACCTATCTCAGCGATCTGTCTATTTCGTTCATCCATAGTTGC
CTGACTCCCCGTCGTGTAGATAACTACGATACGGGAGGGCTTACCATCTGGCCCCAGTGCTGCAATGATA
CCGCGAGACCCACGCTCACCGGCTCCAGATTTATCAGCAATAAACCAGCCAGCCGGAAGGGCCGAGCGCA
GAAGTGGTCCTGCAACTTTATCCGCCTCCATCCAGTCTATTAATTGTTGCCGGGAAGCTAGAGTAAGTAG
TTCGCCAGTTAATAGTTTGCGCAACGTTGTTGCCATTGCTACAGGCATCGTGGTGTCACGCTCGTCGTTT
GGTATGGCTTCATTCAGCTCCGGTTCCCAACGATCAAGGCGAGTTACATGATCCCCCATGTTGTGCAAAA
AAGCGGTTAGCTCCTTCGGTCCTCCGATCGTTGTCAGAAGTAAGTTGGCCGCAGTGTTATCACTCATGGT
TATGGCAGCACTGCATAATTCTCTTACTGTCATGCCATCCGTAAGATGCTTTTCTGTGACTGGTGAGTAC
TCAACCAAGTCATTCTGAGAATAGTGTATGCGGCGACCGAGTTGCTCTTGCCCGGCGTCAATACGGGATA
ATACCGCGCCACATAGCAGAACTTTAAAAGTGCTCATCATTGGAAAACGTTCTTCGGGGCGAAAACTCTC
AAGGATCTTACCGCTGTTGAGATCCAGTTCGATGTAACCCACTCGTGCACCCAACTGATCTTCAGCATCT
TTTACTTTCACCAGCGTTTCTGGGTGAGCAAAAACAGGAAGGCAAAATGCCGCAAAAAAGGGAATAAGGG
CGACACGGAAATGTTGAATACTCATACTCTTCCTTTTTCAATATTATTGAAGCATTTATCAGGGTTATTG
TCTCATGAGCGGATACATATTTGAATGTATTTAGAAAAATAAACAAATAGGGGTTCCGCGCACATTTCCC
CGAAAAGTGCCACCTGACGTC
Features (pLannotate 1.2.2; 22 found; start..end, strand, type, name):
     28..80      -  misc_feature   bom (fragment): basis of mobility region from pBR322
    235..614     +  enhancer       CMV enhancer: human cytomegalovirus immediate early enhancer
    615..818     +  promoter       CMV promoter: human cytomegalovirus (CMV) immediate early promoter
    814..847     +  LTR            5' LTR (truncated) (fragment): truncated 5' long terminal repeat (LTR) from HIV-1
    863..881     +  promoter       T7 promoter: promoter for bacteriophage T7 RNA polymerase
   1057..2658    +  CDS            Cas9(N): N-terminal portion of Streptococcus pyogenes Cas9 (Zetsche et al., 2015)
   2659..5157    +  CDS            Cas9(C): C-terminal portion of Streptococcus pyogenes Cas9 (Zetsche et al., 2015)
   5158..5205    +  CDS            nucleoplasmin NLS: bipartite nuclear localization signal from nucleoplasmin
   5647..5871    +  polyA_signal   bGH poly(A) signal: bovine growth hormone polyadenylation signal
   5875..5896    +  promoter       SV40 promoter (fragment): SV40 enhancer and early promoter
   5917..6345    +  rep_origin     f1 ori (sequence partly withheld): f1 bacteriophage origin of replication; arrow indicates direction of (+) strand synthesis
   6359..6688    +  promoter       SV40 promoter: SV40 enhancer and early promoter
   6755..7546    +  CDS            neo: KKA2_KLEPN - Also known as kan, nptII. Experimental evidence at protein level: Swiss-Prot protein existence level 1. Resistance to kanamycin, neomycin, paromomycin, ribostamycin, butirosin and gentamicin B. From Klebsiella pneumoniae.
   7570..7728    +  CDS            ble (fragment): BLE_KLEPN - Experimental evidence at protein level: Swiss-Prot protein existence level 1. Binding protein with a strong affinity to the bleomycin family of antibiotics. Binds to CL990; an antimitotic-antibiotic compound. From Klebsiella pneumoniae.
   7723..7844    +  polyA_signal   SV40 poly(A) signal: SV40 polyadenylation signal
   7917..7933    -  protein_bind   lac operator: The lac repressor binds to the lac operator to inhibit transcription in E. coli. This inhibition can be relieved by adding lactose or isopropyl-β-D-thiogalactopyranoside (IPTG). lac repressor encoded by lacI
   7941..7971    -  promoter       lac promoter: promoter for the E. coli lac operon
   7986..8007    -  protein_bind   CAP binding site: CAP binding activates transcription in the presence of cAMP. E. coli catabolite activator protein
   8020..8112    -  CDS            lacI (fragment): lac repressor; lacI; The lac repressor binds to the lac operator to inhibit transcription in E. coli. This inhibition can be relieved by adding lactose or isopropyl-β-D-thiogalactopyranoside (IPTG).
   8295..8880    -  rep_origin     ori: high-copy-number ColE1/pMB1/pBR322/pUC origin of replication
   9051..9911    -  CDS            AmpR: β-lactamase; bla; confers resistance to ampicillin, carbenicillin, and related antibiotics
   9912..10016   -  promoter       AmpR promoter: bla
