>Addgene plasmid #128118 | Cas-Acr (D14A/G38A) | addgene full sequence | sequence record 264371 | Addgene NGS Result
GAAAAGTGCCACCTGACGTCGACGGATCGGGAGATCTCCCGATCCCCTATGGTGCACTCTCAGTACAATC
TGCTCTGATGCCGCATAGTTAAGCCAGTATCTGCTCCCTGCTTGTGTGTTGGAGGTCGCTGAGTAGTGCG
CGAGCAAAATTTAAGCTACAACAAGGCAAGGCTTGACCGACAATTGCATGAAGAATCTGCTTAGGGTTAG
GCGTTTTGCGCTGCTTCGCGATGTACGGGCCAGATATACGCGTTGACATTGATTATTGACTAGTTATTAA
TAGTAATCAATTACGGGGTCATTAGTTCATAGCCCATATATGGAGTTCCGCGTTACATAACTTACGGTAA
ATGGCCCGCCTGGCTGACCGCCCAACGACCCCCGCCCATTGACGTCAATAATGACGTATGTTCCCATAGT
AACGCCAATAGGGACTTTCCATTGACGTCAATGGGTGGAGTATTTACGGTAAACTGCCCACTTGGCAGTA
CATCAAGTGTATCATATGCCAAGTACGCCCCCTATTGACGTCAATGACGGTAAATGGCCCGCCTGGCATT
ATGCCCAGTACATGACCTTATGGGACTTTCCTACTTGGCAGTACATCTACGTATTAGTCATCGCTATTAC
CATGGTGATGCGGTTTTGGCAGTACATCAATGGGCGTGGATAGCGGTTTGACTCACGGGGATTTCCAAGT
CTCCACCCCATTGACGTCAATGGGAGTTTGTTTTGGCACCAAAATCAACGGGACTTTCCAAAATGTCGTA
ACAACTCCGCCCCATTGACGCAAATGGGCGGTAGGCGTGTACGGTGGGAGGTCTATATAAGCAGAGCTCT
CTGGCTAACTAGAGAACCCACTGCTTACTGGCTTATCGAAATTAATACGACTCACTATAGGGAGACCCAA
GCTGGCTAGCGTTTAAACGGGCCCTCTAGACTCGAGCGGTGCCACCATGGACTATAAGGACCACGACGGA
GACTACAAGGATCATGATATTGATTACAAAGACGATGACGATAAGATGGCCCCAAAGAAGAAGCGGAAGG
TCGGTATCCACGGAGTCCCAGCAGCCGACAAGAAGTACAGCATCGGCCTGGACATCGGCACCAACTCTGT
GGGCTGGGCCGTGATCACCGACGAGTACAAGGTGCCCAGCAAGAAATTCAAGGTGCTGGGCAACACCGAC
CGGCACAGCATCAAGAAGAACCTGATCGGAGCCCTGCTGTTCGACAGCGGCGAAACAGCCGAGGCCACCC
GGCTGAAGAGAACCGCCAGAAGAAGATACACCAGACGGAAGAACCGGATCTGCTATCTGCAAGAGATCTT
CAGCAACGAGATGGCCAAGGTGGACGACAGCTTCTTCCACAGACTGGAAGAGTCCTTCCTGGTGGAAGAG
GATAAGAAGCACGAGCGGCACCCCATCTTCGGCAACATCGTGGACGAGGTGGCCTACCACGAGAAGTACC
CCACCATCTACCACCTGAGAAAGAAACTGGTGGACAGCACCGACAAGGCCGACCTGCGGCTGATCTATCT
GGCCCTGGCCCACATGATCAAGTTCCGGGGCCACTTCCTGATCGAGGGCGACCTGAACCCCGACAACAGC
GACGTGGACAAGCTGTTCATCCAGCTGGTGCAGACCTACAACCAGCTGTTCGAGGAAAACCCCATCAACG
CCAGCGGCGTGGACGCCAAGGCCATCCTGTCTGCCAGACTGAGCAAGAGCAGACGGCTGGAAAATCTGAT
CGCCCAGCTGCCCGGCGAGAAGAAGAATGGCCTGTTCGGAAACCTGATTGCCCTGAGCCTGGGCCTGACC
CCCAACTTCAAGAGCAACTTCGACCTGGCCGAGGATGCCAAACTGCAGCTGAGCAAGGACACCTACGACG
ACGACCTGGACAACCTGCTGGCCCAGATCGGCGACCAGTACGCCGACCTGTTTCTGGCCGCCAAGAACCT
GTCCGACGCCATCCTGCTGAGCGACATCCTGAGAGTGAACACCGAGATCACCAAGGCCCCCCTGAGCGCC
TCTATGATCAAGAGATACGACGAGCACCACCAGGACCTGACCCTGCTGAAAGCTCTCGTGCGGCAGCAGC
TGCCTGAGAAGTACAAAGAGATTTTCTTCGACCAGAGCAAGAACGGCTACGCCGGCTACATTGACGGCGG
AGCCAGCCAGGAAGAGTTCTACAAGTTCATCAAGCCCATCCTGGAAAAGATGGACGGCACCGAGGAACTG
CTCGTGAAGCTGAACAGAGAGGACCTGCTGCGGAAGCAGCGGACCTTCGACAACGGCAGCATCCCCCACC
AGATCCACCTGGGAGAGCTGCACGCCATTCTGCGGCGGCAGGAAGATTTTTACCCATTCCTGAAGGACAA
CCGGGAAAAGATCGAGAAGATCCTGACCTTCCGCATCCCCTACTACGTGGGCCCTCTGGCCAGGGGAAAC
AGCAGATTCGCCTGGATGACCAGAAAGAGCGAGGAAACCATCACCCCCTGGAACTTCGAGGAAGTGGTGG
ACAAGGGCGCTTCCGCCCAGAGCTTCATCGAGCGGATGACCAACTTCGATAAGAACCTGCCCAACGAGAA
GGTGCTGCCCAAGCACAGCCTGCTGTACGAGTACTTCACCGTGTATAACGAGCTGACCAAAGTGAAATAC
GTGACCGAGGGAATGAGAAAGCCCGCCTTCCTGAGCGGCGAGCAGAAAAAGGCCATCGTGGACCTGCTGT
TCAAGACCAACCGGAAAGTGACCGTGAAGCAGCTGAAAGAGGACTACTTCAAGAAAATCGAGTGCTTCGA
CTCCGTGGAAATCTCCGGCGTGGAAGATCGGTTCAACGCCTCCCTGGGCACATACCACGATCTGCTGAAA
ATTATCAAGGACAAGGACTTCCTGGACAATGAGGAAAACGAGGACATTCTGGAAGATATCGTGCTGACCC
TGACACTGTTTGAGGACAGAGAGATGATCGAGGAACGGCTGAAAACCTATGCCCACCTGTTCGACGACAA
AGTGATGAAGCAGCTGAAGCGGCGGAGATACACCGGCTGGGGCAGGCTGAGCCGGAAGCTGATCAACGGC
ATCCGGGACAAGCAGTCCGGCAAGACAATCCTGGATTTCCTGAAGTCCGACGGCTTCGCCAACAGAAACT
TCATGCAGCTGATCCACGACGACAGCCTGACCTTTAAAGAGGACATCCAGAAAGCCCAGGTGTCCGGCCA
GGGCGATAGCCTGCACGAGCACATTGCCAATCTGGCCGGCAGCCCCGCCATTAAGAAGGGCATCCTGCAG
ACAGTGAAGGTGGTGGACGAGCTCGTGAAAGTGATGGGCCGGCACAAGCCCGAGAACATCGTGATCGAAA
TGGCCAGAGAGAACCAGACCACCCAGAAGGGACAGAAGAACAGCCGCGAGAGAATGAAGCGGATCGAAGA
GGGCATCAAAGAGCTGGGCAGCCAGATCCTGAAAGAACACCCCGTGGAAAACACCCAGCTGCAGAACGAG
AAGCTGTACCTGTACTACCTGCAGAATGGGCGGGATATGTACGTGGACCAGGAACTGGACATCAACCGGC
TGTCCGACTACGATGTGGACCATATCGTGCCTCAGAGCTTTCTGAAGGACGACTCCATCGACAACAAGGT
GCTGACCAGAAGCGACAAGAACCGGGGCAAGAGCGACAACGTGCCCTCCGAAGAGGTCGTGAAGAAGATG
AAGAACTACTGGCGGCAGCTGCTGAACGCCAAGCTGATTACCCAGAGAAAGTTCGACAATCTGACCAAGG
CCGAGAGAGGCGGCCTGAGCGAACTGGATAAGGCCGGCTTCATCAAGAGACAGCTGGTGGAAACCCGGCA
GATCACAAAGCACGTGGCACAGATCCTGGACTCCCGGATGAACACTAAGTACGACGAGAATGACAAGCTG
ATCCGGGAAGTGAAAGTGATCACCCTGAAGTCCAAGCTGGTGTCCGATTTCCGGAAGGATTTCCAGTTTT
ACAAAGTGCGCGAGATCAACAACTACCACCACGCCCACGACGCCTACCTGAACGCCGTCGTGGGAACCGC
CCTGATCAAAAAGTACCCTAAGCTGGAAAGCGAGTTCGTGTACGGCGACTACAAGGTGTACGACGTGCGG
AAGATGATCGCCAAGAGCGAGCAGGAAATCGGCAAGGCTACCGCCAAGTACTTCTTCTACAGCAACATCA
TGAACTTTTTCAAGACCGAGATTACCCTGGCCAACGGCGAGATCCGGAAGCGGCCTCTGATCGAGACAAA
CGGCGAAACCGGGGAGATCGTGTGGGATAAGGGCCGGGATTTTGCCACCGTGCGGAAAGTGCTGAGCATG
CCCCAAGTGAATATCGTGAAAAAGACCGAGGTGCAGACAGGCGGCTTCAGCAAAGAGTCTATCCTGCCCA
AGAGGAACAGCGATAAGCTGATCGCCAGAAAGAAGGACTGGGACCCTAAGAAGTACGGCGGCTTCGACAG
CCCCACCGTGGCCTATTCTGTGCTGGTGGTGGCCAAAGTGGAAAAGGGCAAGTCCAAGAAACTGAAGAGT
GTGAAAGAGCTGCTGGGGATCACCATCATGGAAAGAAGCAGCTTCGAGAAGAATCCCATCGACTTTCTGG
AAGCCAAGGGCTACAAAGAAGTGAAAAAGGACCTGATCATCAAGCTGCCTAAGTACTCCCTGTTCGAGCT
GGAAAACGGCCGGAAGAGAATGCTGGCCTCTGCCGGCGAACTGCAGAAGGGAAACGAACTGGCCCTGCCC
TCCAAATATGTGAACTTCCTGTACCTGGCCAGCCACTATGAGAAGCTGAAGGGCTCCCCCGAGGATAATG
AGCAGAAACAGCTGTTTGTGGAACAGCACAAGCACTACCTGGACGAGATCATCGAGCAGATCAGCGAGTT
CTCCAAGAGAGTGATCCTGGCCGACGCTAATCTGGACAAAGTGCTGTCCGCCTACAACAAGCACCGGGAT
AAGCCCATCAGAGAGCAGGCCGAGAATATCATCCACCTGTTTACCCTGACCAATCTGGGAGCCCCTGCCG
CCTTCAAGTACTTTGACACCACCATCGACCGGAAGAGGTACACCAGCACCAAAGAGGTGCTGGACGCCAC
CCTGATCCACCAGAGCATCACCGGCCTGTACGAGACACGGATCGACCTGTCTCAGCTGGGAGGCGACAAA
AGGCCGGCGGCCACGAAAAAGGCCGGCCAGGCAAAAAAGAAAAAGGAATTCGGGGGATCAGGGGGAGGGT
CTGGTGGTGGATCTGGTGGAGGATCTGGTGGGGGTTCAGGGGGCGGTTCCGGAGGAGGCTCAGGAGGCGG
CTCCGGCGGTGGCTCAGGAGGTGGATCCGGTATGAACATTAACGACCTGATTCGGGAAATAAAGAACAAG
GCCTACACGGTCAAGCTGTCAGGCACCGACTCCAACTCTATAACACAGCTCATTATAAGGGTTAATAATG
ATGCCAACGAATATGTCATCTCTGAATCCGAGAATGAATCAATCGTGGAGAAATTCATCAGTGCATTTAA
AAACGGCTGGAACCAGGAGTACGAAGATGAGGAAGAGTTCTACAATGATATGCAAACTATCACACTGAAA
TCTGAGCTGAACTAGCTGAAGTTCATCTGCACCAAAGCTTAAGTTTAAACCGCTGATCAGCCTCGACTGT
GCCTTCTAGTTGCCAGCCATCTGTTGTTTGCCCCTCCCCCGTGCCTTCCTTGACCCTGGAAGGTGCCACT
CCCACTGTCCTTTCCTAATAAAATGAGGAAATTGCATCGCATTGTCTGAGTAGGTGTCATTCTATTCTGG
GGGGTGGGGTGGGGCAGGACAGCAAGGGGGAGGATTGGGAAGACAATAGCAGGCATGCTGGGGATGCGGT
GGGCTCTATGGCTTCTGAGGCGGAAAGAACCAGCTGGGGCTCTAGGGGGTATCCCC
[124 nt withheld, positions 5937-6060]
C
[91 nt withheld, positions 6062-6152]
A
[49 nt withheld, positions 6154-6202]
CCTTTGACGTTGGAGTCCACGTTCTTT
[37 nt withheld, positions 6230-6266]
ACCCTATCTCGGTCTATTCTTTTGATTTATAAGGGATTTTGCCGATTTCGGCCTATTGGTTAAAAAATGA
GCTGATTTAACAAAAATTTAACGCGAATTAATTCTGTGGAATGTGTGTCAGTTAGGGTGTGGAAAGTCCC
CAGGCTCCCCAGCAGGCAGAAGTATGCAAAGCATGCATCTCAATTAGTCAGCAACCAGGTGTGGAAAGTC
CCCAGGCTCCCCAGCAGGCAGAAGTATGCAAAGCATGCATCTCAATTAGTCAGCAACCATAGTCCCGCCC
CTAACTCCGCCCATCCCGCCCCTAACTCCGCCCAGTTCCGCCCATTCTCCGCCCCATGGCTGACTAATTT
TTTTTATTTATGCAGAGGCCGAGGCCGCCTCTGCCTCTGAGCTATTCCAGAAGTAGTGAGGAGGCTTTTT
TGGAGGCCTAGGCTTTTGCAAAAAGCTCCCGGGAGCTTGTATATCCATTTTCGGATCTGATCAAGAGACA
GGATGAGGATCGTTTCGCATGATTGAACAAGATGGATTGCACGCAGGTTCTCCGGCCGCTTGGGTGGAGA
GGCTATTCGGCTATGACTGGGCACAACAGACAATCGGCTGCTCTGATGCCGCCGTGTTCCGGCTGTCAGC
GCAGGGGCGCCCGGTTCTTTTTGTCAAGACCGACCTGTCCGGTGCCCTGAATGAACTGCAGGACGAGGCA
GCGCGGCTATCGTGGCTGGCCACGACGGGCGTTCCTTGCGCAGCTGTGCTCGACGTTGTCACTGAAGCGG
GAAGGGACTGGCTGCTATTGGGCGAAGTGCCGGGGCAGGATCTCCTGTCATCTCACCTTGCTCCTGCCGA
GAAAGTATCCATCATGGCTGATGCAATGCGGCGGCTGCATACGCTTGATCCGGCTACCTGCCCATTCGAC
CACCAAGCGAAACATCGCATCGAGCGAGCACGTACTCGGATGGAAGCCGGTCTTGTCGATCAGGATGATC
TGGACGAAGAGCATCAGGGGCTCGCGCCAGCCGAACTGTTCGCCAGGCTCAAGGCGCGCATGCCCGACGG
CGAGGATCTCGTCGTGACCCATGGCGATGCCTGCTTGCCGAATATCATGGTGGAAAATGGCCGCTTTTCT
GGATTCATCGACTGTGGCCGGCTGGGTGTGGCGGACCGCTATCAGGACATAGCGTTGGCTACCCGTGATA
TTGCTGAAGAGCTTGGCGGCGAATGGGCTGACCGCTTCCTCGTGCTTTACGGTATCGCCGCTCCCGATTC
GCAGCGCATCGCCTTCTATCGCCTTCTTGACGAGTTCTTCTGAGCGGGACTCTGGGGTTCGAAATGACCG
ACCAAGCGACGCCCAACCTGCCATCACGAGATTTCGATTCCACCGCCGCCTTCTATGAAAGGTTGGGCTT
CGGAATCGTTTTCCGGGACGCCGGCTGGATGATCCTCCAGCGCGGGGATCTCATGCTGGAGTTCTTCGCC
CACCCCAACTTGTTTATTGCAGCTTATAATGGTTACAAATAAAGCAATAGCATCACAAATTTCACAAATA
AAGCATTTTTTTCACTGCATTCTAGTTGTGGTTTGTCCAAACTCATCAATGTATCTTATCATGTCTGTAT
ACCGTCGACCTCTAGCTAGAGCTTGGCGTAATCATGGTCATAGCTGTTTCCTGTGTGAAATTGTTATCCG
CTCACAATTCCACACAACATACGAGCCGGAAGCATAAAGTGTAAAGCCTGGGGTGCCTAATGAGTGAGCT
AACTCACATTAATTGCGTTGCGCTCACTGCCCGCTTTCCAGTCGGGAAACCTGTCGTGCCAGCTGCATTA
ATGAATCGGCCAACGCGCGGGGAGAGGCGGTTTGCGTATTGGGCGCTCTTCCGCTTCCTCGCTCACTGAC
TCGCTGCGCTCGGTCGTTCGGCTGCGGCGAGCGGTATCAGCTCACTCAAAGGCGGTAATACGGTTATCCA
CAGAATCAGGGGATAACGCAGGAAAGAACATGTGAGCAAAAGGCCAGCAAAAGGCCAGGAACCGTAAAAA
GGCCGCGTTGCTGGCGTTTTTCCATAGGCTCCGCCCCCCTGACGAGCATCACAAAAATCGACGCTCAAGT
CAGAGGTGGCGAAACCCGACAGGACTATAAAGATACCAGGCGTTTCCCCCTGGAAGCTCCCTCGTGCGCT
CTCCTGTTCCGACCCTGCCGCTTACCGGATACCTGTCCGCCTTTCTCCCTTCGGGAAGCGTGGCGCTTTC
TCATAGCTCACGCTGTAGGTATCTCAGTTCGGTGTAGGTCGTTCGCTCCAAGCTGGGCTGTGTGCACGAA
CCCCCCGTTCAGCCCGACCGCTGCGCCTTATCCGGTAACTATCGTCTTGAGTCCAACCCGGTAAGACACG
ACTTATCGCCACTGGCAGCAGCCACTGGTAACAGGATTAGCAGAGCGAGGTATGTAGGCGGTGCTACAGA
GTTCTTGAAGTGGTGGCCTAACTACGGCTACACTAGAAGAACAGTATTTGGTATCTGCGCTCTGCTGAAG
CCAGTTACCTTCGGAAAAAGAGTTGGTAGCTCTTGATCCGGCAAACAAACCACCGCTGGTAGCGGTGGTT
TTTTTGTTTGCAAGCAGCAGATTACGCGCAGAAAAAAAGGATCTCAAGAAGATCCTTTGATCTTTTCTAC
GGGGTCTGACGCTCAGTGGAACGAAAACTCACGTTAAGGGATTTTGGTCATGAGATTATCAAAAAGGATC
TTCACCTAGATCCTTTTAAATTAAAAATGAAGTTTTAAATCAATCTAAAGTATATATGAGTAAACTTGGT
CTGACAGTTACCAATGCTTAATCAGTGAGGCACCTATCTCAGCGATCTGTCTATTTCGTTCATCCATAGT
TGCCTGACTCCCCGTCGTGTAGATAACTACGATACGGGAGGGCTTACCATCTGGCCCCAGTGCTGCAATG
ATACCGCGAGACCCACGCTCACCGGCTCCAGATTTATCAGCAATAAACCAGCCAGCCGGAAGGGCCGAGC
GCAGAAGTGGTCCTGCAACTTTATCCGCCTCCATCCAGTCTATTAATTGTTGCCGGGAAGCTAGAGTAAG
TAGTTCGCCAGTTAATAGTTTGCGCAACGTTGTTGCCATTGCTACAGGCATCGTGGTGTCACGCTCGTCG
TTTGGTATGGCTTCATTCAGCTCCGGTTCCCAACGATCAAGGCGAGTTACATGATCCCCCATGTTGTGCA
AAAAAGCGGTTAGCTCCTTCGGTCCTCCGATCGTTGTCAGAAGTAAGTTGGCCGCAGTGTTATCACTCAT
GGTTATGGCAGCACTGCATAATTCTCTTACTGTCATGCCATCCGTAAGATGCTTTTCTGTGACTGGTGAG
TACTCAACCAAGTCATTCTGAGAATAGTGTATGCGGCGACCGAGTTGCTCTTGCCCGGCGTCAATACGGG
ATAATACCGCGCCACATAGCAGAACTTTAAAAGTGCTCATCATTGGAAAACGTTCTTCGGGGCGAAAACT
CTCAAGGATCTTACCGCTGTTGAGATCCAGTTCGATGTAACCCACTCGTGCACCCAACTGATCTTCAGCA
TCTTTTACTTTCACCAGCGTTTCTGGGTGAGCAAAAACAGGAAGGCAAAATGCCGCAAAAAAGGGAATAA
GGGCGACACGGAAATGTTGAATACTCATACTCTTCCTTTTTCAATATTATTGAAGCATTTATCAGGGTTA
TTGTCTCATGAGCGGATACATATTTGAATGTATTTAGAAAAATAAACAAATAGGGGTTCCGCGCACATTT
CCCC
Features (pLannotate 1.2.2; 22 found; start..end, strand, type, name):
     48..100     -  misc_feature   bom (fragment): basis of mobility region from pBR322
    255..634     +  enhancer       CMV enhancer: human cytomegalovirus immediate early enhancer
    635..838     +  promoter       CMV promoter: human cytomegalovirus (CMV) immediate early promoter
    834..867     +  LTR            5' LTR (truncated) (fragment): truncated 5' long terminal repeat (LTR) from HIV-1
    883..901     +  promoter       T7 promoter: promoter for bacteriophage T7 RNA polymerase
   1077..2678    +  CDS            Cas9(N): N-terminal portion of Streptococcus pyogenes Cas9 (Zetsche et al., 2015)
   2679..5177    +  CDS            Cas9(C): C-terminal portion of Streptococcus pyogenes Cas9 (Zetsche et al., 2015)
   5178..5225    +  CDS            nucleoplasmin NLS: bipartite nuclear localization signal from nucleoplasmin
   5667..5891    +  polyA_signal   bGH poly(A) signal: bovine growth hormone polyadenylation signal
   5895..5916    +  promoter       SV40 promoter (fragment): SV40 enhancer and early promoter
   5937..6365    +  rep_origin     f1 ori (sequence partly withheld): f1 bacteriophage origin of replication; arrow indicates direction of (+) strand synthesis
   6379..6708    +  promoter       SV40 promoter: SV40 enhancer and early promoter
   6775..7566    +  CDS            neo: KKA2_KLEPN - Also known as kan, nptII. Experimental evidence at protein level: Swiss-Prot protein existence level 1. Resistance to kanamycin, neomycin, paromomycin, ribostamycin, butirosin and gentamicin B. From Klebsiella pneumoniae.
   7590..7748    +  CDS            ble (fragment): BLE_KLEPN - Experimental evidence at protein level: Swiss-Prot protein existence level 1. Binding protein with a strong affinity to the bleomycin family of antibiotics. Binds to CL990; an antimitotic-antibiotic compound. From Klebsiella pneumoniae.
   7743..7864    +  polyA_signal   SV40 poly(A) signal: SV40 polyadenylation signal
   7937..7953    -  protein_bind   lac operator: The lac repressor binds to the lac operator to inhibit transcription in E. coli. This inhibition can be relieved by adding lactose or isopropyl-β-D-thiogalactopyranoside (IPTG). lac repressor encoded by lacI
   7961..7991    -  promoter       lac promoter: promoter for the E. coli lac operon
   8006..8027    -  protein_bind   CAP binding site: CAP binding activates transcription in the presence of cAMP. E. coli catabolite activator protein
   8040..8132    -  CDS            lacI (fragment): lac repressor; lacI; The lac repressor binds to the lac operator to inhibit transcription in E. coli. This inhibition can be relieved by adding lactose or isopropyl-β-D-thiogalactopyranoside (IPTG).
   8315..8903    -  rep_origin     ori: high-copy-number ColE1/pMB1/pBR322/pUC origin of replication
   9074..9934    -  CDS            AmpR: β-lactamase; bla; confers resistance to ampicillin, carbenicillin, and related antibiotics
   9935..10039   -  promoter       AmpR promoter: bla
