[The description below was written by a language model from this plasmid's Addgene catalogue record and pLannotate feature annotations shown in this document.]
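Description:
Cas-Acr (D14A/G38A) is a mammalian expression plasmid of about 10 kb built on the pcDNA3.1 backbone that produces Streptococcus pyogenes Cas9 fused to a weakened version of the anti-CRISPR protein AcrIIA4. It is maintained in E. coli at high copy through a ColE1/pUC-type origin with ampicillin selection from the β-lactamase gene, and it also carries an f1 phage origin. An SV40 promoter-driven neo cassette with an SV40 polyadenylation signal offers G418-type selection in mammalian cells. Two sequence records are annotated, a depositor sequence and a repository sequencing result. They differ by only a few nucleotides in length and show the same set of features.

The payload, listed as CascAID (D14A/G38A), is transcribed from the CMV immediate early enhancer and promoter and terminated by the bGH polyadenylation signal. A T7 promoter lies just upstream of the coding region. The annotation software marks the Cas9 coding sequence as contiguous N- and C-terminal portions, which together correspond to one uninterrupted reading frame, followed directly by a bipartite nucleoplasmin nuclear localization signal. The AcrIIA4 domain itself is not annotated. A stretch of roughly 440 bp without annotation between the NLS and the poly(A) signal could accommodate it at the C-terminal end of the fusion, but the record does not state the position or any linker.

AcrIIA4 is a natural inhibitor of SpyCas9, and the D14A/G38A substitutions are described as attenuating it. According to the associated publication title, tethering such artificial inhibitory domains to Cas9 is used to improve CRISPR-Cas9 target specificity. No guide RNA cassette is annotated, so the guide would presumably be supplied separately.
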