Addgene plasmid #128118: Cas-Acr (D14A/G38A)
Purpose: Expresses SpyCas9 fused to attenuated AcrIIA4 (D14A/G38A)
Depositing lab: Dominik Niopek. Depositing organization: Universitaet Heidelberg. Publication: Coupling Cas9 to artificial inhibitory domains enhances CRISPR-Cas9 target specificity. Aschenbrenner S, Kallenberger SM, Hoffmann MD, Huck A, Eils R, Niopek D. Sci Adv. 2020 Feb 5;6(6):eaay0187. doi: 10.1126/sciadv.aay0187. eCollection 2020 Feb. PubMed 32076642.
Backbone
  Vector backbone: pcDNA3.1
  Vector type: Mammalian Expression, CRISPR, Synthetic Biology
Growth in bacteria
  Bacterial resistance: Ampicillin, 100 μg/mL
  Growth temperature: 37°C
  Growth strain: DH5alpha
  Copy number: High Copy
Gene/Insert
  Gene/Insert name: CascAID (D14A/G38A)
  Promoter: CMV
  Cloning method: Unknown
  Sequencing primers: 5′ CMV-fw
Terms and licenses: Academic/Nonprofit Terms; Industry Terms: Not Available to Industry
How to cite: Cas-Acr (D14A/G38A) was a gift from Dominik Niopek (Addgene plasmid # 128118 ; http://n2t.net/addgene:128118 ; RRID:Addgene_128118)
